>Addgene plasmid #71321 | pTKDP-cat | depositor full sequence | sequence record 128202 | pTKDP-cat sequence 5702 bps
TAGGGATAACAGGGTAATTACGGCCCCAAGGTCCAAACGGTGAAGGTACCGGGCCCCCCCTCGAGGTCGA
CGGTATCGATAAGCTTGATATCGAATTCCGAAGTTCCTATTCTCTAGAAAGTATAGGAACTTCAGGTCTG
AAGAGGAGTTTACGTCCAGCCAAGCTAGCTTGGCTGCAGGTCGTCGAAATTCTACCGGGTAGGGGAGGCG
CTTTTCCCAAGGCAGTCTGGAGCATGCGCTTTAGCAGCCCCGCTGGGCACTTGGCGCTACACAAGTGGCC
TCTGGCCTCGCACACATTCCACATCCACCGGTAGGCGCCAACCGGCTCCGTTCTTTGGTGGCCCCTTCGC
GCCACCTTCTACTCCTCCCCTAGTCAGGAAGTTCCCCCCCGCCCCGCAGCTCGCGTCGTGCAGGACGTGA
CAAATGGAAGTAGCACGTCTCACTAGTCTCGTGCAGATGGACAGCACCGCTGAGCAATGGAAGCGGGTAG
GCCTTTGGGGCAGCGGCCAATAGCAGCTTTGCTCCTTCGCTTTCTGGGCTCAGAGGCTGGGAAGGGGTGG
GTCCGGGGGCGGGCTCAGGGGCGGGCTCAGGGGCGGGGCGGGCGCCCGAAGGTCCTCCGGAGGCCCGGCA
TTCTGCACGCTTCAAAAGCGCACGTCTGCCGCGCTGTTCTCCTCTTCCTCATCTCCGGGCCTTTCGACCT
GCAGCCTGTTGACAATTAATCATCGGCATAGTATATCGGCATAGTATAATACGACAAGGTGAGGAACTAA
ACCATGGAGAAAAAAATCACTGGATATACCACCGTTGATATATCCCAATGGCATCGTAAAGAACATTTTG
AGGCATTTCAGTCAGTTGCTCAATGTACCTATAACCAGACCGTTCAGCTGGATATTACGGCCTTTTTAAA
GACCGTAAAGAAAAATAAGCACAAGTTTTATCCGGCCTTTATTCACATTCTTGCCCGCCTGATGAATGCT
CATCCGGAATTCCGTATGGCAATGAAAGACGGTGAGCTGGTGATATGGGATAGTGTTCACCCTTGTTACA
CCGTTTTCCATGAGCAAACTGAAACGTTTTCATCGCTCTGGAGTGAATACCACGACGATTTCCGGCAGTT
TCTACACATATATTCGCAAGATGTGGCGTGTTACGGTGAAAACCTGGCCTATTTCCCTAAAGGGTTTATT
GAGAATATGTTTTTCGTCTCAGCCAATCCCTGGGTGAGTTTCACCAGTTTTGATTTAAACGTGGCCAATA
TGGACAACTTCTTCGCCCCCGTTTTCACCATGGGCAAATATTATACGCAAGGCGACAAGGTGCTGATGCC
GCTGGCGATTCAGGTTCATCATGCCGTCTGTGATGGCTTCCATGTCGGCAGAATGCTTAATGAATTACAA
CAGTACTGCGATGAGTGGCAGGGCGGGGCGTGAGGGGATCAATTCTCTAGAGCTCGCTGATCAGAAGTTC
CTATTCTCTAGAAAGTATAGGAACTTCGATGGCGCCTCATCCCTGAAGCCAATAGGGATAACAGGGTAAT
GCAGGATGCTGCTGGCTACCCTGTGGAACACCTACATCTGTATTAACGAAGCGCTGGCATTGACCCTGAG
TGATTTTTCTCTGGTCCCGCCGCATCCATACCGCCAGTTGTTTACCCTCACAACGTTCCAGTAACCGGGC
ATGTTCATCATCAGTAACCCGTATCGTGAGCATCCTCTCTCGTTTCATCGGTATCATTACCCCCATGAAC
AGAAATCCCCCTTACACGGAGGCATCAGTGACCAAACAGGAAAAAACCGCCCTTAACATGGCCCGCTTTA
TCAGAAGCCAGACATTAACGCTTCTGGAGAAACTCAACGAGCTGGACGCGGATGAACAGGCAGACATCTG
TGAATCGCTTCACGACCACGCTGATGAGCTTTACCGCAGCTGCCTCGCGCGTTTCGGTGATGACGGTGAA
AACCTCTGACACATGCAGCTCCCGGAGACGGTCACAGCTTGTCTGTAAGCGGATGCCGGGAGCAGACAAG
CCCGTCAGGGCGCGTCAGCGGGTGTTGGCGGGTGTCGGGGCGCAGCCATGACCCAGTCACGTAGCGATAG
CGGAGTGTATACTGGCTTAACTATGCGGCATCAGAGCAGATTGTACTGAGAGTGCACCATATGTACTTTG
GCGTCACCCCTTACATATTTTAGGTCTTTTTTTATTGTGCGTAACTAACTTGCCATCTTCAAACAGGAGG
GCTGGAAGAAGCAGACCGCTAACACAGTACATAAAAAAGGAGACATGAACGATGAACATCAAAAAGTTTG
CAAAACAAGCAACAGTATTAACCTTTACTACCGCACTGCTGGCAGGAGGCGCAACTCAAGCGTTTGCGAA
AGAAACGAACCAAAAGCCATATAAGGAAACATACGGCATTTCCCATATTACACGCCATGATATGCTGCAA
ATCCCTGAACAGCAAAAAAATGAAAAATATCAAGTTCCTGAATTCGATTCGTCCACAATTAAAAATATCT
CTTCTGCAAAAGGCCTGGACGTTTGGGACAGCTGGCCATTACAAAACGCTGACGGCACTGTCGCAAACTA
TCACGGCTACCACATCGTCTTTGCATTAGCCGGAGATCCTAAAAATGCGGATGACACATCGATTTACATG
TTCTATCAAAAAGTCGGCGAAACTTCTATTGACAGCTGGAAAAACGCTGGCCGCGTCTTTAAAGACAGCG
ACAAATTCGATGCAAATGATTCTATCCTAAAAGACCAAACACAAGAATGGTCAGGTTCAGCCACATTTAC
ATCTGACGGAAAAATCCGTTTATTCTACACTGATTTCTCCGGTAAACATTACGGCAAACAAACACTGACA
ACTGCACAAGTTAACGTATCAGCATCAGACAGCTCTTTGAACATCAACGGTGTAGAGGATTATAAATCAA
TCTTTGACGGTGACGGAAAAACGTATCAAAATGTACAGCAGTTCATCGATGAAGGCAACTACAGCTCAGG
CGACAACCATACGCTGAGAGATCCTCACTACGTAGAAGATAAAGGCCACAAATACTTAGTATTTGAAGCA
AACACTGGAACTGAAGATGGCTACCAAGGCGAAGAATCTTTATTTAACAAAGCATACTATGGCAAAAGCA
CATCATTCTTCCGTCAAGAAAGTCAAAAACTTCTGCAAAGCGATAAAAAACGCACGGCTGAGTTAGCAAA
CGGCGCTCTCGGTATGATTGAGCTAAACGATGATTACACACTGAAAAAAGTGATGAAACCGCTGATTGCA
TCTAACACAGTAACAGATGAAATTGAACGCGCGAACGTCTTTAAAATGAACGGCAAATGGTACCTGTTCA
CTGACTCCCGCGGATCAAAAATGACGATTGACGGCATTACGTCTAACGATATTTACATGCTTGGTTATGT
TTCTAATTCTTTAACTGGCCCATACAAGCCGCTGAACAAAACTGGCCTTGTGTTAAAAATGGATCTTGAT
CCTAACGATGTAACCTTTACTTACTCACACTTCGCTGTACCTCAAGCGAAAGGAAACAATGTCGTGATTA
CAAGCTATATGACAAACAGAGGATTCTACGCAGACAAACAATCAACGTTTGCGCCAAGCTTCCTGCTGAA
CATCAAAGGCAAGAAAACATCTGTTGTCAAAGACAGCATCCTTGAACAAGGACAATTAACAGTTAACAAA
TAACATATGCGGTGTGAAATACCGCACAGATGCGTAAGGAGAAAATACCGCATCAGGCGCTCTTCCGCTT
CCTCGCTCACTGACTCGCTGCGCTCGGTCGTTCGGCTGCGGCGAGCGGTATCAGCTCACTCAAAGGCGGT
AATACGGTTATCCACAGAATCAGGGGATAACGCAGGAAAGAACATGTGAGCAAAAGGCCAGCAAAAGGCC
AGGAACCGTAAAAAGGCCGCGTTGCTGGCGTTTTTCCATAGGCTCCGCCCCCCTGACGAGCATCACAAAA
ATCGACGCTCAAGTCAGAGGTGGCGAAACCCGACAGGACTATAAAGATACCAGGCGTTTCCCCCTGGAAG
CTCCCTCGTGCGCTCTCCTGTTCCGACCCTGCCGCTTACCGGATACCTGTCCGCCTTTCTCCCTTCGGGA
AGCGTGGCGCTTTCTCATAGCTCACGCTGTAGGTATCTCAGTTCGGTGTAGGTCGTTCGCTCCAAGCTGG
GCTGTGTGCACGAACCCCCCGTTCAGCCCGACCGCTGCGCCTTATCCGGTAACTATCGTCTTGAGTCCAA
CCCGGTAAGACACGACTTATCGCCACTGGCAGCAGCCACTGGTAACAGGATTAGCAGAGCGAGGTATGTA
GGCGGTGCTACAGAGTTCTTGAAGTGGTGGCCTAACTACGGCTACACTAGAAGGACAGTATTTGGTATCT
GCGCTCTGCTGAAGCCAGTTACCTTCGGAAAAAGAGTTGGTAGCTCTTGATCCGGCAAACAAACCACCGC
TGGTAGCGGTGGTTTTTTTGTTTGCAAGCAGCAGATTACGCGCAGAAAAAAAGGATCTCAAGAAGATCCT
TTGATCTTTTCTACGGGGTCTGACGCTCAGTGGAACGAAAACTCACGTTAAGGGATTTTGGTCATGAGAT
TATCAAAAAGGATCTTCACCTAGATCCTTTTAAATTAAAAATGAAGTTTTAAATCAATCTAAAGTATATA
TGAGTAAACTTGGTCTGACAGTTACCAATGCTTAATCAGTGAGGCACCTATCTCAGCGATCTGTCTATTT
CGTTCATCCATAGTTGCCTGACTCCCCGTCGTGTAGATAACTACGATACGGGAGGGCTTACCATCTGGCC
CCAGTGCTGCAATGATACCGCGAGACCCACGCTCACCGGCTCCAGATTTATCAGCAATAAACCAGCCAGC
CGGAAGGGCCGAGCGCAGAAGTGGTCCTGCAACTTTATCCGCCTCCATCCAGTCTATTAATTGTTGCCGG
GAAGCTAGAGTAAGTAGTTCGCCAGTTAATAGTTTGCGCAACGTTGTTGCCATTGCTGCAGGCATCGTGG
TGTCACGCTCGTCGTTTGGTATGGCTTCATTCAGCTCCGGTTCCCAACGATCAAGGCGAGTTACATGATC
CCCCATGTTGTGCAAAAAAGCGGTTAGCTCCTTCGGTCCTCCGATCGTTGTCAGAAGTAAGTTGGCCGCA
GTGTTATCACTCATGGTTATGGCAGCACTGCATAATTCTCTTACTGTCATGCCATCCGTAAGATGCTTTT
CTGTGACTGGTGAGTACTCAACCAAGTCATTCTGAGAATAGTGTATGCGGCGACCGAGTTGCTCTTGCCC
GGCGTCAACACGGGATAATACCGCGCCACATAGCAGAACTTTAAAAGTGCTCATCATTGGAAAACGTTCT
TCGGGGCGAAAACTCTCAAGGATCTTACCGCTGTTGAGATCCAGTTCGATGTAACCCACTCGTGCACCCA
ACTGATCTTCAGCATCTTTTACTTTCACCAGCGTTTCTGGGTGAGCAAAAACAGGAAGGCAAAATGCCGC
AAAAAAGGGAATAAGGGCGACACGGAAATGTTGAATACTCATACTCTTCCTTTTTCAATATTATTGAAGC
ATTTATCAGGGTTATTGTCTCATGAGCGGATACATATTTGAATGTATTTAGAAAAATAAACAAATAGGGG
TTCCGCGCACATTTCCCCGAAAAGTGCCACCT
Features (pLannotate 1.2.2; 15 found; start..end, strand, type, name):
     45..99      -  misc_feature   MCS (fragment): pBluescript multiple cloning site
    100..133     +  protein_bind   FRT (minimal): supports FLP-mediated excision but not integration (Turan and Bode, 2011) FLP recombinase from the Saccharomyces cerevisiae 2μ plasmid
    197..696     +  promoter       PGK promoter: mouse phosphoglycerate kinase 1 promoter
    708..755     +  promoter       EM7 promoter: synthetic bacterial promoter&nbsp
    774..1430    +  CDS            cat: CAT_ECOLX - Experimental evidence at protein level: Swiss-Prot protein existence level 1. This enzyme is an effector of chloramphenicol resistance in bacteria. From Escherichia coli. This protein is used as a marker in many commonly used cloning vectors, such as pACYC184.
   1464..1497    +  protein_bind   FRT (minimal): supports FLP-mediated excision but not integration (Turan and Bode, 2011) FLP recombinase from the Saccharomyces cerevisiae 2μ plasmid
   1627..1737    -  CDS            mbeC (fragment): MBEC_ECOLX - Experimental evidence at protein level: Swiss-Prot protein existence level 1. Required for efficient mobilization of ColE1 plasmid and is thus essential to promote the specific transfer of the plasmid during conjugation. Probably functions by inducing DNA bending, helping the MbeA relaxase to melt the DNA around the nic site and cleave the phosphodiester bond. Binds specifically double-stranded DNA (dsDNA) containing the ColE1 oriT but does not recognize the inverted repeat (IR). From Escherichia coli.
   1778..1969    +  CDS            rop: Rop protein, which maintains plasmids at low copy number; rop
   2071..2163    +  misc_feature   bom (fragment): basis of mobility region from pBR322
   2164..2291    +  promoter       sacB promoter (fragment): sacR; sacB promoter and control region
   2292..3713    +  CDS            SacB: secreted levansucrase that renders bacterial growth sensitive to sucrose; Bacillus subtilis sacB; negative selection marker
   3714..3767    +  misc_feature   bom (fragment): basis of mobility region from pBR322
   3953..4541    -  rep_origin     ori: high-copy-number ColE1/pMB1/pBR322/pUC origin of replication
   4712..5572    -  CDS            AmpR: β-lactamase; bla; confers resistance to ampicillin, carbenicillin, and related antibiotics
   5573..5677    -  promoter       AmpR promoter: bla
