[The description below was written by a language model from this plasmid's Addgene catalogue record and pLannotate feature annotations shown in this document.]
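Description:
pTKDP-cat is a 5.7 kb empty-backbone donor plasmid from an integrated toolkit for precise genome modification in Escherichia coli. It supplies a chloramphenicol-resistance donor cassette that can be transferred into the chromosome. The plasmid is propagated in standard cloning strains under ampicillin selection, provided by a β-lactamase gene with its native bla promoter. It replicates from a ColE1/pMB1-type origin. An intact rop gene accompanies the origin, which fits the catalogue's listing of the plasmid as low copy. Remnants of the pBR322 mobility region (bom fragments and a partial mbeC) point to a pBR322-derived backbone.

The donor cassette lies next to a fragment of the pBluescript multiple cloning site. It consists of the cat gene (chloramphenicol acetyltransferase) preceded by tandem promoters: the mouse PGK promoter and the synthetic bacterial EM7 promoter. EM7 is the one relevant for expression in E. coli. The cassette is bracketed by two minimal FRT sites in the same orientation, so once integration has been selected with chloramphenicol, FLP recombinase can excise the marker.

The backbone also carries Bacillus subtilis sacB with its own promoter and control region, inserted within the bom region. SacB encodes levansucrase, which makes cells sensitive to sucrose. This provides counter-selection against cells that retain the donor plasmid or its backbone.

The record lists no gene insert. Sequences to be integrated are presumably added by restriction cloning, the listed cloning method. The record does not state the mechanism of chromosomal delivery, and the feature table annotates no homology arms or nuclease sites.
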