Addgene plasmid #71321: pTKDP-cat
Purpose: (Empty Backbone) Donor plasmid - chloramphenicol resistant donor cassette
Depositing lab: Thomas Kuhlman. Depositing organization: University of Illinois at Urbana-Champaign. Publication: An Integrated System for Precise Genome Modification in Escherichia coli. Tas H, Nguyen CT, Patel R, Kim NH, Kuhlman TE. PLoS One. 2015 Sep 2;10(9):e0136963. doi: 10.1371/journal.pone.0136963. eCollection 2015. PONE-D-14-57436 PubMed 26332675.
Backbone
  Vector backbone: pTKDP-cat
  Backbone manufacturer: Thomas Kuhlman
  Backbone size (bp): 5702
  Vector type: Bacterial Expression, Synthetic Biology
  Selectable markers: chloramphenicol
Growth in bacteria
  Bacterial resistance: Ampicillin, 100 μg/mL
  Growth temperature: 37°C
  Growth strain: DH5alpha
  Copy number: Low Copy
Gene/Insert
  Cloning method: Restriction Enzyme
Terms and licenses: Academic/Nonprofit Terms; Industry Terms: Not Available to Industry
How to cite: pTKDP-cat was a gift from Thomas Kuhlman (Addgene plasmid # 71321 ; http://n2t.net/addgene:71321 ; RRID:Addgene_71321)
