>Addgene plasmid #71321 | pTKDP-cat | addgene partial sequence | sequence record 132647 | mPGK-F 5'-cattctgcacgcttcaaaag-3'
GCCTGTTGACAATTAATCATCGGCATAGTATATCGGCATAGTATAATACGACAAGGTGAGGAACTAAACC
ATGGAGAAAAAAATCACTGGATATACCACCGTTGATATATCCCAATGGCATCGTAAAGAACATTTTGAGG
CATTTCAGTCAGTTGCTCAATGTACCTATAACCAGACCGTTCAGCTGGATATTACGGCCTTTTTAAAGAC
CGTAAAGAAAAATAAGCACAAGTTTTATCCGGCCTTTATTCACATTCTTGCCCGCCTGATGAATGCTCAT
CCGGAATTCCGTATGGCAATGAAAGACGGTGAGCTGGTGATATGGGATAGTGTTCACCCTTGTTACACCG
TTTTCCATGAGCAAACTGAAACGTTTTCATCGCTCTGGAGTGAATACCACGACGATTTCCGGCAGTTTCT
ACACATATATTCGCAAGATGTGGCGTGTTACGGTGAAAACCTGGCCTATTTCCCTAAAGGGTTTATTGAG
AATATGTTTTTCGTCTCAGCCAATCCCTGGGTGAGTTTCACCAGTTTTGATTTAAACGTGGCCAATATGG
ACAACTTCTTCGCCCCCGTTTTCACCATGGGCAAATATTATACGCAAGGC
