>Addgene plasmid #71321 | pTKDP-cat | addgene partial sequence | sequence record 132649 | MSCV-rev 5'-CAGCGGGGCTGCTAAAGCGCATGC-3'
AATTTCGACGACCTGCAGCCAAGCTAGCTTGGCTGGACGTAAACTCCTCTTCAGACCTGAAGTTCCTATA
CTTTCTAGAGAATAGGAACTTCGGAATTCGATATCAAGCTTATCGATACCGTCGACCTCGAGGGGGGGCC
CGGTACCTTCACCGTTTGGACCTTGGGGCCGTAATTACCCTGTTATCCCTAAGGTGGCACTTTTCGGGGA
AATGTGCGCGGAACCCCTATTTGTTTATTTTTCTAAATACATTCAAATATGTATCCGCTCATGAGACAAT
AACCCTGATAAATGCTTCAATAATATTGAAAAAGGAAGAGTATGAGTATTCAACATTTCCGTGTCGCCCT
TATTCCCTTTTTTGCGGCATTTTGCCTTCCTGTTTTTGCTCACCCAGAAACGCTGGTGAAAGTAAAAGAT
GCTGAAGATCAGTTGGGTGCACGAGTGGGTTACATCGAACTGGATCTCAACAGCGGTAAGATCCTTGAGA
GTTTTCGCCCC
